>Addgene plasmid #239671 | pAAV hSyn:FLEX-Soma-jGCaMP8f | addgene full sequence | sequence record 479152 | Addgene NGS Result
CCTGCAGGCAGCTGCGCGCTCGCTCGCTCACTGAGGCCGCCCGGGCGTCGGGCGACCTTTGGTCGCCCGG
CCTCAGTGAGCGAGCGAGCGCGCAGAGAGGGAGTGGCCAACTCCATCACTAGGGGTTCCTGCGGCCGCAC
GCGTGTGTCTAGACTGCAGAGGGCCCTGCGTATGAGTGCAAGTGGGTTTTAGGACCAGGATGAGGCGGGG
TGGGGGTGCCTACCTGACGACCGACCCCGACCCACTGGACAAGCACCCAACCCCCATTCCCCAAATTGCG
CATCCCCTATCAGAGAGGGGGAGGGGAAACAGGATGCGGCGAGGCGCGTGCGCACTGCCAGCTTCAGCAC
CGCGGACAGTGCCTTCGCCCCCGCCTGGCGGCGCGCGCCACCGCCGCCTCAGCACTGAAGGCGCGCTGAC
GTCACTCGCCGGTCCCCCGCAAACTCCCCTTCCCGGCCACCTTGGTCGCGTCCGCGCCGCCGCCGGCCCA
GCCGGACCGCACCACGCGAGGCGCGAGATAGGGGGGCACGGGCGCGACCATCTGCGCTGCGGCGCCGGCG
ACTCAGCGCTGCCTCAGTCTGCGGTGGGCAGCGGAGGAGTCGTGTCGTGCCTGAGAGCGCAGTCGAGAAG
GTACCGGATCCTCTAGAGTCGACTCCGGAATAACTTCGTATAGGATACTTTATACGAAGTTATGCAGAAT
GGTAGCTGGATTGTAGCTGCTATTAGCAATATGAAACCTCTTAATAACTTCGTATAGCATACATTATACG
AAGTTATGGCGCGCCTTACAGAGGTCCGTAGCGTGTCTCGTACTGGCTCACGATGTTGCGCAGCCGCTGC
ACTCTCTGCCTCAGCTCAGCCACCCTTGTCCTCAGGGCGGTGTTCCGTCTCCTCAGAAAAGCGGCCCGGA
TCTCCAGGGATCCCAGTGGTCCGTATCTGGTCTCGTACTGAGACACGATGTTCTCCAGCCGCTGCACCTC
CTGCTCCAGCTCAGCCACCTCTGTCTCCAGGGCGGTGTTCTCCTGCTCCAGGAAAGCGGCCTCGATTTCC
AGTGTCCCACCGCTACCGCCGCTTCCCCCTGTCCCACCGCTACCACCGCTACCCCCAGTCCCTCCAGACC
CACCGCTGCCCCCGAGCTCCTTCGCTGTCATCATTTGTACAAACTCTTCGTAGTTTACCTGACCATCCCC
ATCGATGTCTGCTTCCCTGATCATTTCATCAACCTCTTCATCTGTTAACTTCTCTCCAAGGTTTGTCATC
ACGTGGCGAAGCTCTGCTGCACTGATGTAGCCATTGCCATCCTTATCAAACACACCGAACGCTTCTCTAA
TTTCTTCTTCCGTGTCCCTGTATTTCATTTTTCTTGCCATCATTGTCAGGAACTCAGGGAAGTCGATTGT
GCCGTCACCGTCGGCATCTACTTCATTGATCATGTCCTGCAGCTCTGCTTCTGTGGGGTTCAGTCCGAGA
GACCGCATCACCGTCCCCAGCTCCTTGGTTGTTATTGTCCCATCCCCGTCCTTGTCAAATAGGGAGAAAG
CCTCTTTAAATTCTGCGATCTGCTCTTCAGTCAGTTGGTCCGGCAGGTTGTACTCCAGCTTGTGCCCCAG
GATGTTGCCGTCCTCCTTGAAGTCGATGCCCTTCAGCTCGATGCGGTTCACCAGGGTGTCGCCCTCGAAC
TTCACCTCGGCGCGGGTCTTGTAGTTGCCGTCGTCCTTGAAGAAGATGGTGCGCTCCTGGATGTAGCCTT
CGGGCATGGCGGACTTGAAGAAGTCGTGCTGCTTCATGTGGTCGGGGTAGCGGCTGAAGCACTGCACGCC
GTAGGTCAGGGTGGTCACGAGGGTGGGCCAGGGCACGGGCAGCTTGCCGGTGGTGCAGATGAACTTCAGG
GTCAGCTTGCCGTAGGTGGCATCGCCCTCACCCTCGCCGGACACGCTGAACTTGTGGCCGTTTACGTCGC
CGTCCAGCTCGACCAGGATGGGCACCACCCCGGTGAACAGCTCCTCGCCCTTGCTCACCATGCTCCCTCC
GGTACCGCCCTTGTACAGCTCGTCCATGCCGAGAGTGATCCCGGCGGCGGTCACGAACTCCAGCAGGACC
ATGTGATCGCGCTTCTCGTTGGGGTCTTTCGAAAGTTTGGACTCCACGCTCAGGTAGTGGTTGTCGGGCA
GCAGCACGGGGCCGTCGCCGATGGGGGTGTTCTGCTGGTAGTGGTAGGCGAGCTGCACGCCGCCGTCCTC
GATGTTGTGGCGGATGTGGAAGTTCGCCTTGATGCCGTTCTTCTGCTTGTCGGCCTTGATATAGACGTTG
ATCTTCAGGCCCATCAGGCGGGCGATGATCTTCACGGCGGTGGCCACCTCCTTGAAGGTCTTCTTGCGAC
GCGTGTGATGATGGTGATGATGCATGGTGGCGGGCTAGCATAACTTCGTATAAAGTATCCTATACGAAGT
TATTTGCCTTAACCCAGAAATTATCACTGTTATTCTTTAGAATGGTGCAAAGAATAACTTCGTATAATGT
ATGCTATACGAAGTTATGAATTCGATATCAAGCTTATCGATAATCAACCTCTGGATTACAAAATTTGTGA
AAGATTGACTGGTATTCTTAACTATGTTGCTCCTTTTACGCTATGTGGATACGCTGCTTTAATGCCTTTG
TATCATGCTATTGCTTCCCGTATGGCTTTCATTTTCTCCTCCTTGTATAAATCCTGGTTGCTGTCTCTTT
ATGAGGAGTTGTGGCCCGTTGTCAGGCAACGTGGCGTGGTGTGCACTGTGTTTGCTGACGCAACCCCCAC
TGGTTGGGGCATTGCCACCACCTGTCAGCTCCTTTCCGGGACTTTCGCTTTCCCCCTCCCTATTGCCACG
GCGGAACTCATCGCCGCCTGCCTTGCCCGCTGCTGGACAGGGGCTCGGCTGTTGGGCACTGACAATTCCG
TGGTGTTGTCGGGGAAATCATCGTCCTTTCCTTGGCTGCTCGCCTATGTTGCCACCTGGATTCTGCGCGG
GACGTCCTTCTGCTACGTCCCTTCGGCCCTCAATCCAGCGGACCTTCCTTCCCGCGGCCTGCTGCCGGCT
CTGCGGCCTCTTCCGCGTCTTCGCCTTCGCCCTCAGACGAGTCGGATCTCCCTTTGGGCCGCCTCCCCGC
ATCGATACCGAGCGCTGCTCGAGAGATCTACGGGTGGCATCCCTGTGACCCCTCCCCAGTGCCTCTCCTG
GCCCTGGAAGTTGCCACTCCAGTGCCCACCAGCCTTGTCCTAATAAAATTAAGTTGCATCATTTTGTCTG
ACTAGGTGTCCTTCTATAATATTATGGGGTGGAGGGGGGTGGTATGGAGCAAGGGGCAAGTTGGGAAGAC
AACCTGTAGGGCCTGCGGGGTCTATTGGGAACCAAGCTGGAGTGCAGTGGCACAATCTTGGCTCACTGCA
ATCTCCGCCTCCTGGGTTCAAGCGATTCTCCTGCCTCAGCCTCCCGAGTTGTTGGGATTCCAGGCATGCA
TGACCAGGCTCAGCTAATTTTTGTTTTTTTGGTAGAGACGGGGTTTCACCATATTGGCCAGGCTGGTCTC
CAACTCCTAATCTCAGGTGATCTACCCACCTTGGCCTCCCAAATTGCTGGGATTACAGGCGTGAACCACT
GCTCCCTTCCCTGTCCTTCTGATTTTGTAGGTAACCACGTGCGGACCGAGCGGCCGCAGGAACCCCTAGT
GATGGAGTTGGCCACTCCCTCTCTGCGCGCTCGCTCGCTCACTGAGGCCGGGCGACCAAAGGTCGCCCGA
CGCCCGGGCTTTGCCCGGGCGGCCTCAGTGAGCGAGCGAGCGCGCAGCTGCCTGCAGGGGCGCCTGATGC
GGTATTTTCTCCTTACGCATCTGTGCGGTATTTCACACCGCATA
[95 nt withheld, positions 3895-3989]
T
[46 nt withheld, positions 3991-4036]
C
[141 nt withheld, positions 4038-4178]
CCTTTGACGTTGGAGTCCACGTTCTTT
[37 nt withheld, positions 4206-4242]
ACTCTATCTCGGGCTATTCTTTTGATTTATAAGGGATTTTGCCGATTTCGGTCTATTGGTTAAAAAATGA
GCTGATTTAACAAAAATTTAACGCGAATTTTAACAAAATATTAACGTTTACAATTTTATGGTGCACTCTC
AGTACAATCTGCTCTGATGCCGCATAGTTAAGCCAGCCCCGACACCCGCCAACACCCGCTGACGCGCCCT
GACGGGCTTGTCTGCTCCCGGCATCCGCTTACAGACAAGCTGTGACCGTCTCCGGGAGCTGCATGTGTCA
GAGGTTTTCACCGTCATCACCGAAACGCGCGAGACGAAAGGGCCTCGTGATACGCCTATTTTTATAGGTT
AATGTCATGATAATAATGGTTTCTTAGACGTCAGGTGGCACTTTTCGGGGAAATGTGCGCGGAACCCCTA
TTTGTTTATTTTTCTAAATACATTCAAATATGTATCCGCTCATGAGACAATAACCCTGATAAATGCTTCA
ATAATATTGAAAAAGGAAGAGTATGAGTATTCAACATTTCCGTGTCGCCCTTATTCCCTTTTTTGCGGCA
TTTTGCCTTCCTGTTTTTGCTCACCCAGAAACGCTGGTGAAAGTAAAAGATGCTGAAGATCAGTTGGGTG
CACGAGTGGGTTACATCGAACTGGATCTCAACAGCGGTAAGATCCTTGAGAGTTTTCGCCCCGAAGAACG
TTTTCCAATGATGAGCACTTTTAAAGTTCTGCTATGTGGCGCGGTATTATCCCGTATTGACGCCGGGCAA
GAGCAACTCGGTCGCCGCATACACTATTCTCAGAATGACTTGGTTGAGTACTCACCAGTCACAGAAAAGC
ATCTTACGGATGGCATGACAGTAAGAGAATTATGCAGTGCTGCCATAACCATGAGTGATAACACTGCGGC
CAACTTACTTCTGACAACGATCGGAGGACCGAAGGAGCTAACCGCTTTTTTGCACAACATGGGGGATCAT
GTAACTCGCCTTGATCGTTGGGAACCGGAGCTGAATGAAGCCATACCAAACGACGAGCGTGACACCACGA
TGCCTGTAGCAATGGCAACAACGTTGCGCAAACTATTAACTGGCGAACTACTTACTCTAGCTTCCCGGCA
ACAATTAATAGACTGGATGGAGGCGGATAAAGTTGCAGGACCACTTCTGCGCTCGGCCCTTCCGGCTGGC
TGGTTTATTGCTGATAAATCTGGAGCCGGTGAGCGTGGGTCTCGCGGTATCATTGCAGCACTGGGGCCAG
ATGGTAAGCCCTCCCGTATCGTAGTTATCTACACGACGGGGAGTCAGGCAACTATGGATGAACGAAATAG
ACAGATCGCTGAGATAGGTGCCTCACTGATTAAGCATTGGTAACTGTCAGACCAAGTTTACTCATATATA
CTTTAGATTGATTTAAAACTTCATTTTTAATTTAAAAGGATCTAGGTGAAGATCCTTTTTGATAATCTCA
TGACCAAAATCCCTTAACGTGAGTTTTCGTTCCACTGAGCGTCAGACCCCGTAGAAAAGATCAAAGGATC
TTCTTGAGATCCTTTTTTTCTGCGCGTAATCTGCTGCTTGCAAACAAAAAAACCACCGCTACCAGCGGTG
GTTTGTTTGCCGGATCAAGAGCTACCAACTCTTTTTCCGAAGGTAACTGGCTTCAGCAGAGCGCAGATAC
CAAATACTGTTCTTCTAGTGTAGCCGTAGTTAGGCCACCACTTCAAGAACTCTGTAGCACCGCCTACATA
CCTCGCTCTGCTAATCCTGTTACCAGTGGCTGCTGCCAGTGGCGATAAGTCGTGTCTTACCGGGTTGGAC
TCAAGACGATAGTTACCGGATAAGGCGCAGCGGTCGGGCTGAACGGGGGGTTCGTGCACACAGCCCAGCT
TGGAGCGAACGACCTACACCGAACTGAGATACCTACAGCGTGAGCTATGAGAAAGCGCCACGCTTCCCGA
AGGGAGAAAGGCGGACAGGTATCCGGTAAGCGGCAGGGTCGGAACAGGAGAGCGCACGAGGGAGCTTCCA
GGGGGAAACGCCTGGTATCTTTATAGTCCTGTCGGGTTTCGCCACCTCTGACTTGAGCGTCGATTTTTGT
GATGCTCGTCAGGGGGGCGGAGCCTATGGAAAAACGCCAGCAACGCGGCCTTTTTACGGTTCCTGGCCTT
TTGCTGGCCTTTTGCTCACATGT
Features (pLannotate 1.2.2; 22 found; start..end, strand, type, name):
     12..39      +  repeat_region  AAV2 ITR (fragment): inverted terminal repeat of adeno-associated virus serotype 2 inverted
     68..95      +  repeat_region  AAV2 ITR (fragment): inverted terminal repeat of adeno-associated virus serotype 2 inverted
    175..622     +  promoter       hSyn promoter: human synapsin I promoter; confers neuron-specific expression (Kügler et al., 2003)
    636..653     +  misc_feature   MCS (fragment): pUC18/19 multiple cloning site
    660..693     +  protein_bind   lox2272: Cre-mediated recombination occurs in the 8-bp core sequence (GGATACTT). lox2272 sites are compatible with each other, but incompatible with loxP or loxN sites (Lee and Saito, 1988). Cre recombinase
    694..743     -  intron         β-globin intron (fragment): internally truncated intron from human β-globin
    744..777     +  protein_bind   loxP: Cre-mediated recombination occurs in the 8-bp core sequence (GCATACAT). Cre recombinase
   1140..2309    -  CDS            GCaMP6s (fragment): improved fluorescent protein-based calcium sensor (Chen et al., 2013)
   2420..2453    -  protein_bind   lox2272: Cre-mediated recombination occurs in the 8-bp core sequence (GGATACTT). lox2272 sites are compatible with each other, but incompatible with loxP or loxN sites (Lee and Saito, 1988). Cre recombinase
   2454..2503    -  intron         β-globin intron (fragment): internally truncated intron from human β-globin
   2504..2537    -  protein_bind   loxP: Cre-mediated recombination occurs in the 8-bp core sequence (GCATACAT). Cre recombinase
   2538..2562    +  misc_feature   MCS (fragment): pBluescript multiple cloning site
   2562..3150    +  misc_feature   WPRE: woodchuck hepatitis virus posttranscriptional regulatory element
   3182..3658    +  polyA_signal   hGH poly(A) signal: human growth hormone polyadenylation signal
   3698..3838    +  repeat_region  AAV2 ITR: inverted terminal repeat of adeno-associated virus serotype 2 inverted
   3843..3894    -  misc_feature   bom (fragment): basis of mobility region from pBR322
   3913..4368    +  rep_origin     f1 ori (sequence partly withheld): f1 bacteriophage origin of replication; arrow indicates direction of (+) strand synthesis
   4369..4418    -  misc_feature   bom (fragment): basis of mobility region from pBR322
   4520..4555    -  CDS            rop (fragment): Rop protein, which maintains plasmids at low copy number; rop
   4650..4754    +  promoter       AmpR promoter: bla
   4755..5615    +  CDS            AmpR: β-lactamase; bla; confers resistance to ampicillin, carbenicillin, and related antibiotics
   5786..6374    +  rep_origin     ori: high-copy-number ColE1/pMB1/pBR322/pUC origin of replication
