[The description below was written by a language model from this plasmid's Addgene catalogue record and pLannotate feature annotations shown in this document.]
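Description:
pAAV hSyn:FLEX-Soma-jGCaMP8f is a 6,435 nt AAV transfer plasmid for Cre-dependent, neuron-specific expression of a soma-targeted genetically encoded calcium indicator. It is built on a pAAV backbone and propagated in bacteria through a high-copy ColE1/pUC-type origin with ampicillin selection (AmpR with its own promoter). An f1 phage origin is also present. The expression cassette is flanked by AAV2 inverted terminal repeats, which allow it to be packaged into recombinant AAV particles. The right ITR is annotated in full, whereas the left one is detected only as short fragments in this sequencing-derived record. This may reflect the difficulty of reading or maintaining these repeats, and the recorded use of a recombination-deficient strain is consistent with that instability.

The payload is driven by the human synapsin I (hSyn) promoter, which restricts expression to neurons. Downstream, the synthetic Soma-jGCaMP8f coding sequence lies in reverse orientation between paired lox2272 and loxP sites arranged as a FLEX (double-inverted) switch. Without Cre the open reading frame is antisense to the promoter and is not expressed. Cre recombination inverts the cassette and then excises one site of each pair, locking it in the sense orientation. The annotation software labels the sensor as a GCaMP6s fragment, reflecting homology within the GCaMP family rather than its actual identity. The catalogue lists an N-terminal 6xHis tag and a C-terminal EE-RR fusion, the latter presumably being the soma-targeting element. A WPRE and the human growth hormone polyadenylation signal follow the cassette to enhance transcript stability and processing. The construct belongs to a suite of viral vectors for in vivo calcium imaging in mice, delivered by intracerebral or retro-orbital injection.
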