Addgene plasmid #239671: pAAV hSyn:FLEX-Soma-jGCaMP8f
Purpose: Cre-dependent expression of Soma-jGCaMP8f under hSyn promoter.
Depositing lab: Marianne Fyhn. Depositing organization: University of Oslo. Publication: An updated suite of viral vectors for in vivo calcium imaging using intracerebral and retro-orbital injections in male mice. Grodem S, Nymoen I, Vatne GH, Rogge FS, Bjornsdottir V, Lensjo KK, Fyhn M. Nat Commun. 2023 Feb 4;14(1):608. doi: 10.1038/s41467-023-36324-3. PubMed 36739289.
Backbone
  Vector backbone: pAAV
  Vector type: Mammalian Expression, AAV
Growth in bacteria
  Bacterial resistance: Ampicillin, 100 μg/mL
  Growth temperature: 30°C
  Growth strain: NEB Stable
  Copy number: High Copy
Gene/Insert
  Gene/Insert name: Soma-jGCaMP8f
  Species: Synthetic
  Promoter: hSyn
  Tag / fusion protein: 6xHis (N terminal on insert); EE-RR (C terminal on insert)
  Cloning method: Gibson Cloning
Terms and licenses: Academic/Nonprofit Terms; Industry Terms: Not Available to Industry
How to cite: pAAV hSyn:FLEX-Soma-jGCaMP8f was a gift from Marianne Fyhn (Addgene plasmid # 239671 ; http://n2t.net/addgene:239671 ; RRID:Addgene_239671)
